Addgene plasmid #240119: 73-21 KRAS PANCS-binder posAP
Purpose: KRAS G12D PANCS-binder positive AP
Depositing lab: Bryan Dickinson. Depositing organization: University of Chicago. Publication: High-throughput protein binder discovery by rapid in vivo selection. Styles MJ, Pixley JA, Wei T, Basile C, Lu SS, Dickinson BC. bioRxiv [Preprint]. 2025 Jan 17:2025.01.06.631531. doi: 10.1101/2025.01.06.631531. PubMed 39829796.
Backbone
  Vector backbone: p15A
  Vector type: Bacterial Expression
Growth in bacteria
  Bacterial resistance: Ampicillin, 100 μg/mL
  Growth temperature: 37°C
  Growth strain: DH5alpha
  Copy number: Low Copy
Gene/Insert
  Gene/Insert name: KRas-RNAPC Pos AP fusion
  Species: H. sapiens (human), Synthetic
  Promoter: custom
  Cloning method: Gibson Cloning
  Sequencing primers: 5′ TACTAGAGTATCTGTTAGTTTTTTTCTACTAGAGTATC
Terms and licenses: Academic/Nonprofit Terms; Industry Terms: Not Available to Industry
Depositor comments: Please visit https://doi.org/10.1101/2025.01.06.631531 for bioRxiv preprint.
How to cite: 73-21 KRAS PANCS-binder posAP was a gift from Bryan Dickinson (Addgene plasmid # 240119 ; http://n2t.net/addgene:240119 ; RRID:Addgene_240119)
