[The description below was written by a language model from this plasmid's Addgene catalogue record and pLannotate feature annotations shown in this document.]
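Description:
73-21 KRAS PANCS-binder posAP is a low-copy bacterial expression plasmid built on a p15A backbone, serving as the positive accessory plasmid (AP) for KRAS G12D in the PANCS-binder system, a phage-based in vivo selection scheme for high-throughput discovery of protein binders. It replicates in E. coli from the p15A origin, which is compatible with ColE1-type plasmids and so allows coexistence with other components of a selection strain. Selection is by ampicillin through a β-lactamase gene driven by its own promoter. The annotation also picks up short fragments of an RSF origin and the pBR322 bom region, which appear to be backbone remnants rather than functional parts.

The payload has two parts on the same strand. Downstream of an rrnB T1 terminator fragment, which insulates the cassette from read-through transcription, sits M13 gene III, encoding the minor coat protein pIII that phage need to produce infectious progeny. This is followed by human K-Ras (G12D according to the stated purpose, although the feature table does not itself identify the mutation) and a large fragment of T7 RNA polymerase, matching the catalogued insert "KRas-RNAPC", a fusion of the target to the C-terminal part of a split polymerase. In split-RNAP selection designs of this kind, a phage-encoded binder carried on the complementary N-terminal polymerase fragment reassembles the active enzyme when it engages the target. Polymerase activity then drives gene III expression, which couples binding to phage propagation. The record lists the promoter only as "custom", and no promoter is annotated upstream of gene III or the fusion, so their exact regulation is not stated.
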