Features (pLannotate 1.2.2; 9 found; start..end, strand, type, name):
    230..775     +  rep_origin     p15A ori: Plasmids containing the medium-copy-number p15A origin of replication can be propagated in E. coli cells that contain a second plasmid with the ColE1 origin.
    863..918     +  rep_origin     RSF ori (fragment): Plasmids containing the RSF 1030 origin of replication can be propagated in E. coli cells that contain additional plasmids with compatible origins.
   1017..1044    -  misc_feature   bom (fragment): basis of mobility region from pBR322
   1060..1103    +  terminator     rrnB T1 terminator (fragment): transcription terminator T1 from the E. coli rrnB gene
   1185..2334    +  CDS            M13 gene III (fragment) (sequence partly withheld): pIII; III; minor coat protein
   2594..3157    +  CDS            K-Ras: human small GTPase proto-oncoprotein
   3338..5449    +  CDS            RPOL_BPT7 (fragment): Experimental evidence at protein level: Swiss-Prot protein existence level 1. Highly processive DNA-dependent RNA polymerase that catalyzes the transcription of class II and class III viral genes. Recognizes a specific promoter sequence and enters first into an 'abortive phase' where very short transcripts are synthesized and released before proceeding to the processive transcription of long RNA chains. Unwinds the double-stranded DNA to expose the coding strand for templating. Participates in the initiation of viral DNA replication presumably by making primers accessible to the DNA polymerase
   5532..6392    -  CDS            AmpR: β-lactamase; bla; confers resistance to ampicillin, carbenicillin, and related antibiotics
   6393..92      -  promoter       AmpR promoter (across the origin): bla
>Addgene plasmid #240119 | 73-21 KRAS PANCS-binder posAP | addgene full sequence | sequence record 478141 | Addgene NGS Result
CAATATTATTGAAGCATTTATCAGGGTTATTGTCTCATGAGCGGATACATATTTGAATGTATTTAGAAAA
ATAAACAAATAGGGGTTCCGCGCACATTTCCCCGAAAAGTGCCACCTGACGTCTAAGAAACCATTATTAT
CATGACATTAACCTATAAAAATAGGCGTATCACGAGGCCCTTAGGCCAAATAGGCCGTTAGCGTCAGACC
CCTTAATAAGATGATCTTCTTGAGATCGTTTTGGTCTGCGCGTAATCTCTTGCTCTGAAAACGAAAAAAC
CGCCTTGCAGGGCGGTTTTTCGAAGGTTCTCTGAGCTACCAACTCTTTGAACCGAGGTAACTGGCTTGGA
GGAGCGCAGTCACCAAAACTTGTCCTTTCAGTTTAGCCTTAACCGGCGCATGACTTCAAGACTAACTCCT
CTAAATCAATTACCAGTGGCTGCTGCCAGTGGTGCTTTTGCATGTCTTTCCGGGTTGGACTCAAGACGAT
AGTTACCGGATAAGGCGCAGCGGTCGGACTGAACGGGGGGTTCGTGCATACAGTCCAGCTTGGAGCGAAC
TGCCTACCCGGAACTGAGTGTCAGGCGTGGAATGAGACAAACGCGGCCATAACAGCGGAATGACACCGGT
AAACCGAAAGGCAGGAACAGGAGAGCGCACGAGGGAGCCGCCAGGGGGAAACGCCTGGTATCTTTATAGT
CCTGTCGGGTTTCGCCACCACTGATTTGAGCGTCAGATTTCGTGATGCTTGTCAGGGGGGCGGAGCCTAT
GGAAAAACGGCTTTGCCGCGGCCCTCTCACTTCCCTGTTAAGTATCTTCCTGGCATCTTCCAGGAAATCT
CCGCCCCGTTCGTAAGCCATTTCCGCTCGCCGCAGTCGAACGACCGAGCGTAGCGAGTCAGTGAGCGAGG
AAGCGGAATATATCCTGTATCACATATTCTGCTGACGCACCGGTGCAGCCTTTTTTCTCCTGCCACATGA
AGCACTTCACTGACACCCTCATCAGTGCCAACATAGTAAGCCAGTATACACTCCGCTAGCGCTAAGAGGA
CATCCGGTGAAATAAAACGAAAGGCTCAGTCGAAAGACTGGGCCTTTCGTTTTGCTGAGGAGACTTAGGG
ACCCTACTAATACCGGTCACTATAGGGAGAAAGACCTGCAGGTGCAGTAAGGAGGAAAAAAAAA
[85 nt withheld, positions 1185-1269]
C
[98 nt withheld, positions 1271-1368]
A
[305 nt withheld, positions 1370-1674]
G
[176 nt withheld, positions 1676-1851]
CCAATCGTCTGACCTGCCTCAACCTCCTGTC
[82 nt withheld, positions 1883-1964]
GCTCTGAGGGA
[161 nt withheld, positions 1976-2136]
T
[41 nt withheld, positions 2138-2178]
T
[62 nt withheld, positions 2180-2241]
A
[35 nt withheld, positions 2243-2277]
CCTTCCACAATCCGTTGAGTGCCGTCCGTTCGTGTTTGGAGCTGGCAAACCCTATGAGTTCAGCATTGAT
TGTGATAAGATCAATCTGTTTCGTGGGGTATTTGCCTTCTTATTATATGTCGCAACATTCATGTATGTGT
TTAGCACATTCGCGAACATTCTTCGCAATAAAGAATCCTAATACTAGAGTATCTGTTAGTTTTTTTCTAC
TAGAGTATCTGTTAGTTTTTTTCCATCGTGGCCGGAGTACTTAAGAAGATAACTAAACAACTAACGGACA
ATTCTACCTAGGATCCCTCGAAAGGAGGAAAAAAAAATGACTGAATATAAACTTGTGGTAGTTGGAGCTG
ATGGCGTAGGCAAGAGTGCCTTGACGATACAGCTAATTCAGAATCATTTTGTGGACGAATATGATCCAAC
AATAGAGGATTCCTACAGGAAGCAAGTAGTAATTGATGGAGAAACCTGTCTCTTGGATATTCTCGACACA
GCAGGTCAAGAGGAGTACAGTGCAATGAGGGACCAGTACATGAGGACTGGGGAGGGCTTTCTTTGTGTAT
TTGCCATAAATAATACTAAATCATTTGAAGATATTCACCATTATAGAGAACAAATTAAAAGAGTTAAGGA
CTCTGAAGATGTACCTATGGTCCTAGTAGGAAATAAATGTGATTTGCCTTCTAGAACAGTAGACACAAAA
CAGGCTCAGGACTTAGCAAGAAGTTATGGAATTCCTTTTATTGAAACATCAGCAAAGACAAGACAGGGTG
TTGATGATGCCTTCTATACATTAGTTCGAGAAATTCGAAAACATAAAGAAAAGATGAGCAAAGATGGTAA
AAAGAAGAAAAAGAAGTCAAAGACAAAGTGTGTAATTATGACGTCGGGTGGAAGCGGTGGTTCAGGGTCC
TCAGGTTCGGGTGGAACTAGTGGCTCTGGTGGGTCGGGGACAGGCACAGGGACCGGAAGTAGCGGATCGG
GTGGCACAAGTGGGTCTGGCGGCTCTGGATCAGGCACCGGCAGTGGGTCTTCGGGGAGTGGAGGTACCTC
AGGCTCAGGAAAAGCATTTATGCAAGTTGTCGAGGCTGACATGCTCTCTAAGGGTCTACTCGGTGGCGAG
GCGTGGTCTTCGTGGCATAAGGAAGACTCTATTCATGTAGGAGTACGCTGCATCGAGATGCTCATTGAGT
CAACCGGAATGGTTAGCTTACACCGCCAAAATGCTGGCGTAGTAGGTCAAGACTCTGAGACTATCGAACT
CGCACCTGAATACGCTGAGGCTATCGCAACCCGTGCAGGTGCGCTGGCTGGCATCTCTCCGATGTTCCAA
CCTTGCGTAGTTCCTCCTAAGCCGTGGACTGGCATTACTGGTGGTGGCTATTGGGCTAACGGTCGTCGTC
CTCTGGCGCTGGTGCGTACTCACAGTAAGAAAGCACTGATGCGCTACGAAGACGTTTACATGCCTGAGGT
GTACAAAGCGATTAACATTGCGCAAAACACCGCATGGAAAATCAACAAGAAAGTCCTAGCGGTCGCCAAC
GTAATCACCAAGTGGAAGCATTGTCCGGTCGAGGACATCCCTGCGATTGAGCGTGAAGAACTCCCGATGA
AACCGGAAGACATCGACATGAATCCTGAGGCTCTCACCGCGTGGAAACGTGCTGCCGCTGCTGTGTACCG
CAAGGACAAGGCTCGCAAGTCTCGCCGTATCAGCCTTGAGTTCATGCTTGAGCAAGCCAATAAGTTTGCT
AACCATAAGGCCATCTGGTTCCCTTACAACATGGACTGGCGCGGTCGTGTTTACGCTGTGTCAATGTTCA
ACCCGCAAGGTAACGATATGACCAAAGGACTGCTTACGCTGGCGAAAGGTAAACCAATCGGTAAGGAAGG
TTACTACTGGCTGAAAATCCACGGTGCAAACTGTGCGGGTGTCGATAAGGTTCCGTTCCCTGAGCGCATC
AAGTTCATTGAGGAAAACCACGAGAACATCATGGCTTGCGCTAAGTCTCCACTGGAGAACACTTGGTGGG
CTGAGCAAGATTCTCCGTTCTGCTTCCTTGCGTTCTGCTTTGAGTACGCTGGGGTACAGCACCACGGCCT
GAGCTATAACTGCTCCCTTCCGCTGGCGTTTGACGGGTCTTGCTCTGGCATCCAGCACTTCTCCGCGATG
CTCCGAGATGAGGTAGGTGGTCGCGCGGTTAACTTGCTTCCTAGTGAAACCGTTCAGGACATCTACGGGA
TTGTTGCTAAGAAAGTCAACGAGATTCTACAAGCAGACGCAATCAATGGGACCGATAACGAAGTAGTTAC
CGTGACCGATGAGAACACTGGTGAAATCTCTGAGAAAGTCAAGCTGGGCACTAAGGCACTGGCTGGTCAA
TGGCTGGCTTACGGTGTTACTCGCAGTGTGACTAAGCGTTCAGTCATGACGCTGGCTTACGGGTCCAAAG
AGTTCGGCTTCCGTCAACAAGTGCTGGAAGATACCATTCAGCCAGCTATTGATTCCGGCAAGGGTCTGAT
GTTCACTCAGCCGAATCAGGCTGCTGGATACATGGCTAAGCTGATTTGGGAATCTGTGAGCGTGACGGTG
GTAGCTGCGGTTGAAGCAATGAACTGGCTTAAGTCTGCTGCTAAGCTGCTGGCTGCTGAGGTCAAAGATA
AGAAGACTGGAGAGATTCTTCGCAAGCGTTGCGCTGTGCATTGGGTAACTCCTGATGGTTTCCCTGTGTG
GCAGGAATACAAGAAGCCTATTAAAACGCGCGTGCATATTATGTTCCTCGGTCAGTTCGAAATGCAGCCT
ACCATTAACACCAACAAAGATAGCGAGATTGATGCACGCAAACAGGAGTCTGGTATCGCTCCTAACTTTG
TACACAGCCAAGACGGTAGCCACCTTCGTAAGACTGTAGTGTGGGCACACGAGAAGTACGGAATCGAATC
TTTTGCACTGATTCACGACTCCTTCGGTACCATTCCGGCTGACGCTGCGAACCTGTTCAAAGCAGTGCGC
GAAACTATGGTTGACACATATGAGTCTTGTGATGTACTGGCTGATTTCTACGACCAGTTCGCTGACCAGT
TGCACGAGTCTCAATTGGACAAAATGCCAGCACTTCCGGCTAAAGGTAACTTGAACCTCCGTGACATCTT
AGAGTCGGACTTCGCGTTCGCGTAAACTTAATTAACGGCACTCCTCAGCAAATATAATGACCCTCTTGAT
AACCCAAGAGGGCATTTTTTAATGCCCATGGCGTTTACCAATGCTTAATCAGTGAGGCACCTATCTCAGC
GATCTGTCTATTTCGTTCATCCATAGTTGCCTGACTCCCCGTCGTGTAGATAACTACGATACGGGAGGGC
TTACCATCTGGCCCCAGTGCTGCAATGATACCGCGAGACCCACGCTCACCGGCTCCAGATTTATCAGCAA
TAAACCAGCCAGCCGGAAGGGCCGAGCGCAGAAGTGGTCCTGCAACTTTATCCGCCTCCATCCAGTCTAT
TAATTGTTGCCGGGAAGCTAGAGTAAGTAGTTCGCCAGTTAATAGTTTGCGCAACGTTGTTGCCATTGCT
ACAGGCATCGTGGTGTCACGCTCGTCGTTTGGTATGGCTTCATTCAGCTCCGGTTCCCAACGATCAAGGC
GAGTTACATGATCCCCCATGTTGTGCAAAAAAGCGGTTAGCTCCTTCGGTCCTCCGATCGTTGTCAGAAG
TAAGTTGGCCGCAGTGTTATCACTCATGGTTATGGCAGCACTGCATAATTCTCTTACTGTCATGCCATCC
GTAAGATGCTTTTCTGTGACTGGTGAGTACTCAACCAAGTCATTCTGAGAATAGTGTATGCGGCGACCGA
GTTGCTCTTGCCCGGCGTCAATACGGGATAATACCGCGCCACATAGCAGAACTTTAAAAGTGCTCATCAT
TGGAAAACGTTCTTCGGGGCGAAAACTCTCAAGGATCTTACCGCTGTTGAGATCCAGTTCGATGTAACCC
ACTCGTGCACCCAACTGATCTTCAGCATCTTTTACTTTCACCAGCGTTTCTGGGTGAGCAAAAACAGGAA
GGCAAAATGCCGCAAAAAAGGGAATAAGGGCGACACGGAAATGTTGAATACTCATACTCTTCCTTTTT
